>Addgene plasmid #40389 | pBACgus_Sumostar/LRRK2 1867-2186_T2031E | depositor full sequence | sequence record 52066 | pBACgus_Sumostar/LRRK2 1867-2186_T2031E sequence 8728 bps
GGAACGGCTCCGCCCACTATTAATGAAATTAAAAATTCCAATTTTAAAAAACGCAGCAAGAGAAACATTT
GTATGAAAGAATGCGTAGAAGGAAAGAAAAATGTCGTCGACATGCTGAACAACAAGATTAATATGCCTCC
GTGTATAAAAAAAATATTGAACGATTTGAAAGAAAACAATGTACCGCGCGGCGGTATGTACAGGAAGAGG
TTTATACTAAACTGTTACATTGCAAACGTGGTTTCGTGTGCCAAGTGTGAAAACCGATGTTTAATCAAGG
CTCTGACGCATTTCTACAACCACGACTCCAAGTGTGTGGGTGAAGTCATGCATCTTTTAATCAAATCCCA
AGATGTGTATAAACCACCAAACTGCCAAAAAATGAAAACTGTCGACAAGCTCTGTCCGTTTGCTGGCAAC
TGCAAGGGTCTCAATCCTATTTGTAATTATTGAATAATAAAACAATTATAAATGCTAAATTTGTTTTTTA
TTAACGATACAAACCAAACGCAACAAGAACATTTGTAGTATTATCTATAATTGAAAACGCGTAGTTATAA
TCGCTGAGGTAATATTTAAAATCATTTTCAAATGATTCACAGTTAATTTGCGACAATATAATTTTATTTT
CACATAAACTAGACGCCTTGTCGTCTTCTTCTTCGTATTCCTTCTCTTTTTCATTTTTCTCTTCATAAAA
ATTAACATAGTTATTATCGTATCCATATATGTATCTATCGTATAGAGTAAATTTTTTGTTGTCATAAATA
TATATGTCTTTTTTAATGGGGTGTATAGTACCGCTGCGCATAGTTTTTCTGTAATTTACAACAGTGCTAT
TTTCTGGTAGTTCTTCGGAGTGTGTTGCTTTAATTATTAAATTTATATAATCAATGAATTTGGGATCGTC
GGTTTTGTACAATATGTTGCCGGCATAGTACGCAGCTTCTTCTAGTTCAATTACACCATTTTTTAGCAGC
ACCGGATTAACATAACTTTCCAAAATGTTGTACGAACCGTTAAACAAAAACAGTTCACCTCCCTTTTCTA
TACTATTGTCTGCGAGCAGTTGTTTGTTGTTAAAAATAACAGCCATTGTAATGAGACGCACAAACTAATA
TCACAAACTGGAAATGTCTATCAATATATAGTTGCTGATCAGATCCTCATTGTTTGCCTCCCTGCTGCGG
TTTTTCACCGAAGTTCATGCCAGTCCAGCGTTTTTGCAGCAGAAAAGCCGCCGACTTCGGTTTGCGGTCG
CGAGTGAAGATCCCTTTCTTGTTACCGCCAACGCGCAATATGCCTTGCGAGGTCGCAAAATCGGCGAAAT
TCCATACCTGTTCACCGACGACGGCGCTGACGCGATCAAAGACGCGGTGATACATATCCAGCCATGCACA
CTGATACTCTTCACTCCACATGTCGGTGTACATTGAGTGCAGCCCGGCTAACGTATCCACGCCGTATTCG
GTGATGATAATCGGCTGATGCAGTTTCTCCTGCCAGGCCAGAAGTTCTTTTTCCAGTACCTTCTCTGCCG
TTTCCAAATCGCCGCTTTGGACATACCATCCGTAATAACGGTTCAGGCACAGCACATCAAAGAGATCGCT
GATGGTATCGGTGTGAGCGTCGCAGAACATTACATTGACGCAGGTGATCGGACGCGTCGGGTCGAGTTTA
CGCGTTGCTTCCGCCAGTGGCGCGAAATATTCCCGTGCACCTTGCGGACGGGTATCCGGTTCGTTGGCAA
TACTCCACATCACCACGCTTGGGTGGTTTTTGTCACGCGCTATCAGCTCTTTAATCGCCTGTAAGTGCGC
TTGCTGAGTTTCCCCGTTGACTGCCTCTTCGCTGTACAGTTCTTTCGGCTTGTTGCCCGCTTCGAAACCA
ATGCCTAAAGAGAGCGAAAAGCCGACAGCAGCAGTTTCATCAATCACCACGATGCCATGTTCATCTGCCC
AGTCGAGCATCTCTTCAGCGTAAGGGTAATGCGAGGTACGGTAGGAGTTGGCCCCAATCCAGTCCATTAA
TGCGTGGTCGTGCACCATCAGCACGTTATCGAATCCTTTGCCACGTAAGTCCGCATCTTCATGACGACCA
AAGCCAGTAAAGTAGAACGGTTTGTGGTTAATCAGGAACTGTTGGCCCTTCACTGCCACTGACCGGATGC
CGACGCGAAGCGGGTAGATATCACACTCTGTCTGGCTTTTGGCTGTGACGCACAGTTCATAGAGATAACC
TTCACCCGGTTGCCAGAGGTGCGGATTCACCACTTGCAAAGTCCCGCTAGTGCCTTGTCCAGTTGCAACC
ACCTGTTGATCCGCATCACGCAGTTCAACGCTGACATCACCATTGGCCACCACCTGCCAGTCAACAGACG
CGTGGTTACAGTCTTGCGCGACATGCGTCACCACGGTGATATCGTCCACCCAGGTGTTCGGCGTGGTGTA
GAGCATTACGCTGCGATGGATTCCGGCATAGTTAAAGAAATCATGGAAGTAAGACTGCTTTTTCTTGCCG
TTTTCGTCGGTAATCACCATTCCCGGCGGGATAGTCTGCCAGTTCAGTTCGTTGTTCACACAAACGGTGA
TACGTACACTTTTCCCGGCAATAACATACGGCGTGACATCGGCTTCAAATGGCGTATAGCCGCCCTGATG
CTCCATCACTTCCTGATTATTGACCCACACTTTGCCGTAATGAGTGACCGCATCGAAACGCAGCACGATA
CGCTGGCCTGCCCAACCTTTCGGTATAAAGACTTCGCGCTGATACCAGACGTTGCCCGCATAATTACGAA
TATCTGCATCGGCGAACTGATCGTTAAAACTGCCTGGCACAGCAATTGCCCGGCTTTCTTGTAACGCGCT
TTCCCACCAACGCTGATCAATTCCACAGTTTTCGCGATCCAGACTGAATGCCCACAGGCCGTCGAGTTTT
TTGATTTCACGGGTTGGGGTTTCTACAGGACGGACCATATTTATAGGTGTAATTTATGTAGCTGTAATTT
TTACCTTATTAATATTTTTTACGCTTTGCATTCGACGACTGAACTCCCAAATATATGTTTAACTCGTCTT
GGTCGTTTGAATTTTTGTTGCTGTGTTTCCTAATATTTTCCATCACCTTAAATATGTTATTGTAATCCTC
AATGTTGAACTTGCAATTGGACACGGCATAGTTTTCCATAGTCGTGTAAAACATGGTATTGGCTGCATTG
TAATACATCCGACTGAGCGGGTACGGATCTATGTGTTTGAGCAGCCTGTTCAAAAACTCTGCATCGTCGC
AAAACGGAATTTCGTCGACAGATCTGATCATGGAGATAATTAAAATGATAACCATCTCGCAAATAAATAA
GTATTTTACTGTTTTCGTAACAGTTTTGTAATAAAAAAACCTATAAATATAGGATCTATGGGTCATCACC
ATCATCATCACGGGTCCCTGCAGGACTCAGAAGTCAATCAAGAAGCTAAGCCAGAGGTCAAGCCAGAAGT
CAAGCCTGAGACTCACATCAATTTAAAGGTGTCCGATGGATCTTCAGAGATCTTCTTCAAGATCAAAAAG
ACCACTCCTTTAAGAAGGCTGATGGAAGCGTTCGCTAAAAGACAGGGTAAGGAAATGGACTCCTTAACGT
TCTTGTACGACGGTATTGAAATTCAAGCTGATCAGACCCCTGAAGATTTGGACATGGAGGATAACGATAT
TATTGAGGCTCACAGAGAACAGATTGGAGGATCCATGCACCACCATCACCACCATCACCACGAGAACCTT
TATTTCCAAGGAAACATCATGCTCAACAACGATGAGCTCGAATTTGAACAAGCTCCAGAATTCCTGCTCG
GCGACGGCTCTTTCGGCTCCGTATACCGTGCTGCTTATGAAGGCGAAGAAGTCGCCGTAAAGATCTTCAA
CAAGCACACCTCGCTCCGTCTGCTCCGTCAGGAACTGGTCGTTCTGTGTCATCTGCACCATCCGAGCCTC
ATCTCCCTGCTGGCCGCTGGCATCCGTCCTCGTATGCTGGTGATGGAGCTGGCATCCAAGGGCTCTCTCG
ACCGCCTGCTGCAGCAGGACAAGGCTTCTCTGACCCGTACTCTGCAGCATCGTATCGCTCTGCATGTAGC
TGACGGCCTGCGTTATCTTCATTCTGCAATGATCATTTATCGCGACCTGAAACCTCATAATGTACTGCTG
TTTACTCTGTACCCGAACGCTGCCATCATCGCTAAGATTGCAGACTATGGTATTGCGCAGTACTGCTGCC
GCATGGGCATTAAAGAAAGCGAAGGTACGCCGGGTTTCCGTGCTCCAGAAGTGGCTCGTGGCAACGTTAT
TTACAACCAGCAAGCTGACGTTTACTCGTTCGGTCTGCTCCTGTACGATATCCTGACTACCGGCGGCCGT
ATCGTAGAAGGTCTGAAGTTCCCTAACGAATTCGACGAACTGGAAATCCAGGGCAAGCTGCCAGACCCGG
TTAAAGAATACGGTTGCGCTCCGTGGCCGATGGTAGAGAAGCTCATCAAACAGTGCCTTAAAGAAAACCC
TCAGGAACGTCCAACCTCTGCTCAAGTGTTCGACATCCTTAACAGCGCTGAACTCGTCTGTCTGACTCGC
CGTATTCTCCTGCCTAAGAATGTTATCGTGGAATGTATGGTTGCTACTCACCATAACTCTCGCAACGCTT
CCATCTGGCTCGGCTGTGGCCACACTGACCGTGGTCAGCTCAGCTTCCTGGACCTGAACACTTGATAAGC
TTGCGGCCGCACTCGAGCACCACCACCACCACCACTAACCTAGGTAGCTGAGCGCATGCAAGCTGATCCG
GGTTATTAGTACATTTATTAAGCGCTAGATTCTGTGCGTTGTTGATTTACAGACAATTGTTGTACGTATT
TTAATAATTCATTAAATTTATAATCTTTAGGGTGGTATGTTAGAGCGAAAATCAAATGATTTTCAGCGTC
TTTATATCTGAATTTAAATATTAAATCCTCAATAGATTTGTAAAATAGGTTTCGATTAGTTTCAAACAAG
GGTTGTTTTTCCGAACCGATGGCTGGACTATCTAATGGATTTTCGCTCAACGCCACAAAACTTGCCAAAT
CTTGTAGCAGCAATCTAGCTTTGTCGATATTCGTTTGTGTTTTGTTTTGTAATAAAGGTTCGACGTCGTT
CAAAATATTATGCGCTTTTGTATTTCTTTCATCACTGTCGTTAGTGTACAATTGACTCGACGTAAACACG
TTAAATAGAGCTTGGACATATTTAACATCGGGCGTGTTAGCTTTATTAGGCCGATTATCGTCGTCGTCCC
AACCCTCGTCGTTAGAAGTTGCTTCCGAAGACGATTTTGCCATAGCCACACGACGCCTATTAATTGTGTC
GGCTAACACGTCCGCGATCAAATTTGTAGTTGAGCTTTTTGGAATTATTTCTGATTGCGGGCGTTTTTGG
GCGGGTTTCAATCTAACTGTGCCCGATTTTAATTCAGACAACACGTTAGAAAGCGATGGTGCAGGCGGTG
GTAACATTTCAGACGGCAAATCTACTAATGGCGGCGGTGGTGGAGCTGATGATAAATCTACCATCGGTGG
AGGCGCAGGCGGGGCTGGCGGCGGAGGCGGAGGCGGAGGTGGTGGCGGTGATGCAGACGGCGGTTTAGGC
TCAAATGTCTCTTTAGGCAACACAGTCGGCACCTCAACTATTGTACTGGTTTCGGGCGCCGTTTTTGGTT
TGACCGGTCTGAGACGAGTGCGATTTTTTTCGTTTCTAATAGCTTCCAACAATTGTTGTCTGTCGTCTAA
AGGTGCAGCGGGTTGAGGTTCCGTCGGCATTGGTGGAGCGGGCGGCAATTCAGACATCGATGGTGGTGGT
GGTGGTGGAGGCGCTGGAATGTTAGGCACGGGAGAAGGTGGTGGCGGCGGTGCCGCCGGTATAATTTGTT
CTGGTTTAGTTTGTTCGCGCACGATTGTGGGCACCGGCGCAGGCGCCGCTGGCTGCACAACGGAAGGTCG
TCTGCTTCGAGGCAGCGCTTGGGGTGGTGGCAATTCAATATTATAATTGGAATACAAATCGTAAAAATCT
GCTATAAGCATTGTAATTTCGCTATCGTTTACCGTGCCGATATTTAACAACCGCTCAATGTAAGCAATTG
TATTGTAAAGAGATTGTCTCAAGCTCGGATCGATCCCGCACGCCGATAACAAGCCTTTTCATTTTTACTA
CAGCATTGTAGTGGCGAGACACTTCGCTGTCGTCGAGGTTTAAACGCTTCCTCGCTCACTGACTCGCTGC
GCTCGGTCGTTCGGCTGCGGCGAGCGGTATCAGCTCACTCAAAGGCGGTAATACGGTTATCCACAGAATC
AGGGGATAACGCAGGAAAGAACATGTGAGCAAAAGGCCAGCAAAAGGCCAGGAACCGTAAAAAGGCCGCG
TTGCTGGCGTTTTTCCATAGGCTCCGCCCCCCTGACGAGCATCACAAAAATCGACGCTCAAGTCAGAGGT
GGCGAAACCCGACAGGACTATAAAGATACCAGGCGTTTCCCCCTGGAAGCTCCCTCGTGCGCTCTCCTGT
TCCGACCCTGCCGCTTACCGGATACCTGTCCGCCTTTCTCCCTTCGGGAAGCGTGGCGCTTTCTCATAGC
TCACGCTGTAGGTATCTCAGTTCGGTGTAGGTCGTTCGCTCCAAGCTGGGCTGTGTGCACGAACCCCCCG
TTCAGCCCGACCGCTGCGCCTTATCCGGTAACTATCGTCTTGAGTCCAACCCGGTAAGACACGACTTATC
GCCACTGGCAGCAGCCACTGGTAACAGGATTAGCAGAGCGAGGTATGTAGGCGGTGCTACAGAGTTCTTG
AAGTGGTGGCCTAACTACGGCTACACTAGAAGGACAGTATTTGGTATCTGCGCTCTGCTGAAGCCAGTTA
CCTTCGGAAAAAGAGTTGGTAGCTCTTGATCCGGCAAACAAACCACCGCTGGTAGCGGTGGTTTTTTTGT
TTGCAAGCAGCAGATTACGCGCAGAAAAAAAGGATCTCAAGAAGATCCTTTGATCTTTTCTACGGGGTCT
GACGCTCAGTGGAACGAAAACTCACGTTAAGGGATTTTGGTCATGAGATTATCAAAAAGGATCTTCACCT
AGATCCTTTTAAATTAAAAATGAAGTTTTAAATCAATCTAAAGTATATATGAGTAAACTTGGTCTGACAG
TTACCAATGCTTAATCAGTGAGGCACCTATCTCAGCGATCTGTCTATTTCGTTCATCCATAGTTGCCTGA
CTCCCCGTCGTGTAGATAACTACGATACGGGAGGGCTTACCATCTGGCCCCAGTGCTGCAATGATACCGC
GAGACCCACGCTCACCGGCTCCAGATTTATCAGCAATAAACCAGCCAGCCGGAAGGGCCGAGCGCAGAAG
TGGTCCTGCAACTTTATCCGCCTCCATCCAGTCTATTAATTGTTGCCGGGAAGCTAGAGTAAGTAGTTCG
CCAGTTAATAGTTTGCGCAACGTTGTTGCCATTGCTACAGGCATCGTGGTGTCACGCTCGTCGTTTGGTA
TGGCTTCATTCAGCTCCGGTTCCCAACGATCAAGGCGAGTTACATGATCCCCCATGTTGTGCAAAAAAGC
GGTTAGCTCCTTCGGTCCTCCGATCGTTGTCAGAAGTAAGTTGGCCGCAGTGTTATCACTCATGGTTATG
GCAGCACTGCATAATTCTCTTACTGTCATGCCATCCGTAAGATGCTTTTCTGTGACTGGTGAGTACTCAA
CCAAGTCATTCTGAGAATAGTGTATGCGGCGACCGAGTTGCTCTTGCCCGGCGTCAATACGGGATAATAC
CGCGCCACATAGCAGAACTTTAAAAGTGCTCATCATTGGAAAACGTTCTTCGGGGCGAAAACTCTCAAGG
ATCTTACCGCTGTTGAGATCCAGTTCGATGTAACCCACTCGTGCACCCAACTGATCTTCAGCATCTTTTA
CTTTCACCAGCGTTTCTGGGTGAGCAAAAACAGGAAGGCAAAATGCCGCAAAAAAGGGAATAAGGGCGAC
ACGGAAATGTTGAATACTCATACTCTTCCTTTTTCAATATTATTGAAGCATTTATCAGGGTTATTGTCTC
ATGAGCGGATACATATTTGAATGTATTTAGAAAAATAAACAAATAGGGGTTCCGCGCACATTTCCCCGAA
AAGTGCCACCTG
[124 nt withheld, positions 8203-8326]
C
[91 nt withheld, positions 8328-8418]
A
[49 nt withheld, positions 8420-8468]
CCTTTGACGTTGGAGTCCACGTTCTTT
[37 nt withheld, positions 8496-8532]
ACCCTATCTCGGTCTATTCTTTTGATTTATAAGGGATTTTGCCGATTTCGGCCTATTGGTTAAAAAATGA
GCTGATTTAACAAAAATTTAACGCGAATTTTAACAAAATATTAACGTTTACAATTTCCCATTCGCCATTC
AGGCTGCGCAACTGTTGGGAAGGGCGATCGGTGCGGGCCTCTTCGCTATTACGCCA
Features (pLannotate 1.2.2; 15 found; start..end, strand, type, name):
    329..453     +  CDS            lef2: baculovirus late expression factor 2
    491..1096    +  CDS            ORF603: baculovirus ORF603 protein
   1167..2972    -  CDS            GUS: β-glucuronidase; uidA (or gusA) from E. coli
   2987..3302    -  promoter       p6.9 promoter: Autographa californica p6.9; baculovirus late basic protein promoter
   3317..3408    +  promoter       polyhedrin promoter: polh from Autographa californica; promoter for the baculovirus polyhedrin gene
   3454..3740    +  CDS            SUMO (fragment): cleavable ubiquitin-like protein tag; S. cerevisiae SMT3 (truncated and modified); modified to prevent cleavage by eukaryotic SUMO proteases
   3793..4752    +  CDS            LRRK2 (fragment): LRRK2_HUMAN - Also known as PARK8. Experimental evidence at protein level: Swiss-Prot protein existence level 1. Serine/threonine-protein kinase which phosphorylates a broad range of proteins involved in multiple processes such as neuronal plasticity, autophagy, and vesicle trafficking (PubMed:20949042, PubMed:22012985, PubMed:26824392, PubMed:29125462, PubMed:28720718, PubMed:29127255, PubMed:30398148, PubMed:29212815, PubMed:30635421, PubMed:21850687, PubMed:23395371, PubMed:17114044, PubMed:24687852, PubMed:26014385, PubMed:25201882). Is a key regulator of RAB GTPases by regulating the GTP/
   4778..4795    +  CDS            9xHis (fragment): 9xHis affinity tag
   4832..6189    +  misc_recomb    baculovirus recombination region (ORF1629): contains part of ORF1629
   6187..6264    -  CDS            P61 (fragment): P78_NPVAC - Experimental evidence at protein level: Swiss-Prot protein existence level 1. Plays a role in the transport of the nucleocapsids from the cytoplasm toward the host nucleus together with the host actin- polymerizing Arp2/3 complex. From Autographa californica nuclear polyhedrosis virus (AcMNPV).
   6452..7040    -  rep_origin     ori: high-copy-number ColE1/pMB1/pBR322/pUC origin of replication
   7211..8071    -  CDS            AmpR: β-lactamase; bla; confers resistance to ampicillin, carbenicillin, and related antibiotics
   8072..8176    -  promoter       AmpR promoter: bla
   8203..8658    +  rep_origin     f1 ori (sequence partly withheld): f1 bacteriophage origin of replication; arrow indicates direction of (+) strand synthesis
   8663..1       -  CDS            lacZα (fragment) (across the origin): LacZα fragment of β-galactosidase; lacZ fragment
