[The description below was written by a language model from this plasmid's Addgene catalogue record and pLannotate feature annotations shown in this document.]
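Description:
pBACgus_Sumostar/LRRK2 1867-2186_T2031E is a baculovirus transfer plasmid built on the Novagen pBACgus_SUMOstar backbone, designed to generate recombinant AcMNPV for protein production in insect cells. In bacteria it is maintained as a high-copy plasmid through a ColE1/pUC-type origin and selected with ampicillin via the β-lactamase gene. An f1 origin and a residual lacZα fragment are also present. The expression region is flanked by baculoviral sequences, lef2/ORF603 on one side and the ORF1629 recombination region on the other. These flanks direct homologous recombination of the cassette into the polyhedrin locus of a viral genome.

The payload is driven by the very late polyhedrin (polH) promoter. It encodes a SUMOstar tag, a modified yeast SMT3 engineered to resist cleavage by endogenous eukaryotic SUMO proteases, fused upstream of a human LRRK2 fragment spanning residues 1867–2186 and carrying a T2031E substitution. LRRK2 (PARK8) is a serine/threonine kinase, but the record does not explain the rationale for the mutation. The catalogue lists an N-terminal 6xHis on the SUMO portion and a His-TEV element ahead of LRRK2, which would allow affinity purification and proteolytic tag removal. The feature table additionally detects a short His-tag fragment downstream of the LRRK2 coding region, and whether this is in frame with the fusion is not stated. On the opposite strand, a p6.9 late promoter drives E. coli β-glucuronidase (GUS), which serves as a visual reporter for identifying recombinant virus. The construct is suited to producing soluble, purifiable LRRK2 fragment for biochemical or structural work.
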