Addgene plasmid #40389: pBACgus_Sumostar/LRRK2 1867-2186_T2031E
Depositing lab: Michael J Fox Foundation MJFF. Depositing organization: Michael J Fox Foundation.
Backbone
  Vector backbone: pBACgus_SUMOstar
  Backbone manufacturer: Novagen
  Vector type: Baculovirus
Growth in bacteria
  Bacterial resistance: Ampicillin, 100 μg/mL
  Growth temperature: 37°C
  Growth strain: Top10
  Copy number: High Copy
Gene/Insert 1
  Gene/Insert name: SUMO
  Species: Synthetic
  Promoter: polH
  Tag / fusion protein: 6xHis (N terminal on insert)
  Cloning method: Restriction Enzyme; 5′ cloning site BamHI (destroyed during cloning); 3′ cloning site HindIII (destroyed during cloning)
  Sequencing primers: 5′ DSP2466For:GAATTTCGTCGACAGATC; 3′ DSP2466Rev:AATAACCCGGATCAGCTT
Gene/Insert 2
  Gene/Insert name: LRRK2
  Species: H. sapiens (human)
  Mutation: aa1867-2186, T2031E
  Entrez Gene: LRRK2 (a.k.a. AURA17, DARDARIN, PARK8, RIPK7, ROCO2)
  Tag / fusion protein: HisTEV (N terminal on insert)
Terms and licenses: Academic/Nonprofit Terms; Industry Terms
How to cite: pBACgus_Sumostar/LRRK2 1867-2186_T2031E was a gift from Michael J Fox Foundation MJFF (Addgene plasmid # 40389 ; http://n2t.net/addgene:40389 ; RRID:Addgene_40389)
