>Addgene plasmid #40389 | pBACgus_Sumostar/LRRK2 1867-2186_T2031E | addgene partial sequence | sequence record 53036 | DSP2466Rev 5'-AATAACCCGGATCAGCTT-3'
GGTGGTGCTCGAGTGCGGCCGCAAGCTTATCAAGTGTTCAGGTCCAGGAAGCTGAGCTGACCACGGTCAG
TGTGGCCACAGCCGAGCCAGATGGAAGCGTTGCGAGAGTTATGGTGAGTAGCAACCATACATTCCACGAT
AACATTCTTAGGCAGGAGAATACGGCGAGTCAGACAGACGAGTTCAGCGCTGTTAAGGATGTCGAACACT
TGAGCAGAGGTTGGACGTTCCTGAGGGTTTTCTTTAAGGCACTGTTTGATGAGCTTCTCTACCATCGGCC
ACGGAGCGCAACCGTATTCTTTAACCGGGTCTGGCAGCTTGCCCTGGATTTCCAGTTCGTCGAATTCGTT
AGGGAACTTCAGACCTTCTACGATACGGCCGCCGGTAGTCAGGATATCGTACAGGAGCAGACCGAACGAG
TAAACGTCAGCTTGCTGGTTGTAAATAACGTTGCCACGAGCCACTTCTGGAGCACGGAAACCCGGCGTAC
CTTCGCTTTCTTTAATGCCCATGCGGCAGCAGTACTGCGCAATACCATAGTCTGCAATCTTAGCGATGAT
GGCAGCGTTCGGGTACAGAGTAAACAGCAGTACATTATGAGGTTTCAGGTCGCGATAAATGATCATTGCA
GAATGAAGATAACGCAGGCCGTCAGCTACATGCAGAGCGATACGATGCTGCAGAGTACGGGTCAGAGAAG
CCTTGTCCTGCTGCAGCAGGCGGTCGAGAGAGCCCTTGGATGCCAGCTCCATCACCAGCATACGAGGACG
GATGCCAGCGGCCAGCAGGGAGATGAGGCTCGGATGGTGCAGATGACACAGAACGACCAGTTCCTGACGG
AGCAGACGGAGCGAGGTGTGCTTGTTGAAGATCTTTACGGCGACTTCTTCGCCTTCATAAGCAGCACGGT
ATACGGAGCCGAAAGAGCCGTCGCCGAGCAGGAATTCTGGAGC
