>Addgene plasmid #40389 | pBACgus_Sumostar/LRRK2 1867-2186_T2031E | addgene partial sequence | sequence record 53037 | DSP2466For 5'-GAATTTCGTCGACAGATC-3'
AATAAATAAGTATTTTACTGTTTTCGTAACAGTTTTGTAATAAAAAAACCTATAAATATAGGATCTATGG
GTCATCACCATCATCATCACGGGTCCCTGCAGGACTCAGAAGTCAATCAAGAAGCTAAGCCAGAGGTCAA
GCCAGAAGTCAAGCCTGAGACTCACATCAATTTAAAGGTGTCCGATGGATCTTCAGAGATCTTCTTCAAG
ATCAAAAAGACCACTCCTTTAAGAAGGCTGATGGAAGCGTTCGCTAAAAGACAGGGTAAGGAAATGGACT
CCTTAACGTTCTTGTACGACGGTATTGAAATTCAAGCTGATCAGACCCCTGAAGATTTGGACATGGAGGA
TAACGATATTATTGAGGCTCACAGAGAACAGATTGGAGGATCCATGCACCACCATCACCACCATCACCAC
GAGAACCTTTATTTCCAAGGAAACATCATGCTCAACAACGATGAGCTCGAATTTGAACAAGCTCCAGAAT
TCCTGCTCGGCGACGGCTCTTTCGGCTCCGTATACCGTGCTGCTTATGAAGGCGAAGAAGTCGCCGTAAA
GATCTTCAACAAGCACACCTCGCTCCGTCTGCTCCGTCAGGAACTGGTCGTTCTGTGTCATCTGCACCAT
CCGAGCCTCATCTCCCTGCTGGCCGCTGGCATCCGTCCTCGTATGCTGGTGATGGAGCTGGCATCCAAGG
GCTCTCTCGACCGCCTGCTGCAGCAGGACAAGGCTTCTCTGACCCGTACTCTGCAGCATCGTATCGCTCT
GCATGTAGCTGACGGCCTGCGTTATCTTCATTCTGCAATGATCATTTATCGCGACCTGAAACCTCATAAT
GTACTGCTGTTTACTCTGTACCCGAACGCTGCC
